Addgene plasmid #228688: pM.002
Purpose: C terminal MBP affinity tag with PreScission Protease cleavage site
Depositing lab: Chen Davidovich. Depositing organization: Monash University. Publication: Modular cloning of multigene vectors for the baculovirus system and yeast. Lai Z, Flanigan SF, Boudes M, Davidovich C. J Mol Biol. 2025 Jan 13:168943. doi: 10.1016/j.jmb.2025.168943. PubMed 39814169.
Backbone
  Vector backbone: pYTK001
  Vector type: Insect Expression
Growth in bacteria
  Bacterial resistance: Chloramphenicol, 25 μg/mL
  Growth temperature: 37°C
  Growth strain: DH5alpha
  Copy number: High Copy
Gene/Insert
  Gene/Insert name: Prs-MBP
  Species: Synthetic
  Mutation: WT
  Cloning method: Restriction Enzyme; 5′ cloning site Unknown (unknown if destroyed); 3′ cloning site Unknown (unknown if destroyed)
  Sequencing primers: 5′ Unknown
Terms and licenses: Academic/Nonprofit Terms; Industry Terms: Not Available to Industry
How to cite: pM.002 was a gift from Chen Davidovich (Addgene plasmid # 228688 ; http://n2t.net/addgene:228688 ; RRID:Addgene_228688)
