[The description below was written by a language model from this plasmid's Addgene catalogue record and pLannotate feature annotations shown in this document.]
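Description:
pM.002 is a small (about 2.8 kb) part-storage plasmid built on the pYTK001 entry backbone. It belongs to a modular cloning system for assembling multigene expression vectors for the baculovirus/insect cell system and yeast. Although it is catalogued as an insect expression vector, the annotated features show no eukaryotic promoter, terminator or viral element. The plasmid is therefore best understood as a donor of a single coding module, not as a stand-alone expression construct. It is maintained in E. coli through a high-copy ColE1/pUC-type origin and selected with chloramphenicol. Resistance comes from a cat (chloramphenicol acetyltransferase) gene driven by its native promoter and followed by a minimal phage lambda t0 terminator.

The payload is the synthetic "Prs-MBP" insert: a PreScission Protease recognition site joined to E. coli maltose binding protein (malE). The annotated MBP coding sequence lacks a signal peptide, so the tag stays in the cytosol and is not secreted. The protease site itself is not called out in the feature table; it presumably lies in the short stretch just upstream of the MBP annotation, which would fit its stated use as a C-terminal tag. When this part is assembled downstream of a gene of interest, the resulting fusion protein carries MBP at its C-terminus. MBP allows affinity purification on amylose resin and often improves solubility, and the tag can then be removed by PreScission cleavage. The record does not state the cloning sites or the overhangs that flank the part.
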