Features (pLannotate 1.2.2; 5 found; start..end, strand, type, name):
     80..1177    +  CDS            MBP: maltose binding protein from E. coli; malE (mutated); This version of the gene does not encode a signal sequence, so MBP will remain in the cytosol.
   1204..1238    -  terminator     lambda t0 terminator: minimal transcription terminator from phage lambda (Scholtissek and Grosse, 1987)
   1312..1968    -  CDS            cat: CAT_ECOLX - Experimental evidence at protein level: Swiss-Prot protein existence level 1. This enzyme is an effector of chloramphenicol resistance in bacteria. From Escherichia coli. This protein is used as a marker in many commonly used cloning vectors, such as pACYC184.
   1969..2066    -  promoter       cat promoter: promoter of the E. coli cat gene encoding chloramphenicol acetyltransferase
   2150..2738    +  rep_origin     ori: high-copy-number ColE1/pMB1/pBR322/pUC origin of replication
>Addgene plasmid #228688 | pM.002 | addgene full sequence | sequence record 456192 | Addgene NGS Result
TCGGTCTCAATCCTCAGGTCTGGAAGTTCTGTTCCAGGGGCCCGGAGCCGCAGGCACCGATTACGATATC
CCAACGACCAAAACTGAAGAAGGTAAACTGGTAATCTGGATTAACGGCGATAAAGGCTATAACGGTTTGG
CTGAAGTCGGTAAGAAATTCGAGAAAGATACCGGAATTAAAGTCACCGTTGAGCATCCGGATAAACTGGA
AGAGAAATTCCCACAGGTTGCGGCAACTGGCGATGGCCCTGACATTATCTTCTGGGCACACGACCGCTTT
GGTGGCTACGCTCAATCTGGCCTGTTGGCTGAAATCACCCCGGACAAAGCGTTCCAGGACAAGCTGTATC
CGTTTACCTGGGATGCCGTACGTTACAACGGCAAGCTGATTGCTTACCCGATCGCTGTTGAAGCGTTATC
GCTGATTTATAACAAAGATTTGCTGCCGAACCCGCCAAAAACCTGGGAAGAGATCCCGGCGCTGGATAAA
GAACTGAAAGCGAAAGGTAAGAGCGCGCTGATGTTCAACCTGCAAGAACCGTACTTCACCTGGCCGCTGA
TTGCTGCTGACGGGGGTTATGCGTTCAAGTATGAAAACGGCAAGTACGACATTAAAGACGTGGGCGTGGA
TAACGCTGGCGCGAAAGCGGGTCTGACCTTCCTGGTTGACCTGATTAAAAACAAACACATGAATGCAGAC
ACCGATTACTCCATCGCAGAAGCTGCCTTTAATAAAGGCGAAACAGCGATGACCATCAACGGCCCGTGGG
CATGGTCCAACATCGACACCAGCAAAGTGAATTATGGTGTAACGGTACTGCCGACCTTCAAGGGTCAACC
ATCCAAACCGTTCGTTGGCGTGCTGAGCGCAGGTATTAACGCCGCCAGTCCGAACAAAGAGCTGGCAAAA
GAGTTCCTCGAAAACTATCTGCTGACTGATGAAGGTCTGGAAGCGGTTAATAAAGACAAACCGCTGGGTG
CCGTAGCGCTGAAGTCTTACGAGGAAGAGTTGGCGAAAGATCCACGTATTGCCGCCACCATGGAAAACGC
CCAGAAAGGTGAAATCATGCCGAACATCCCGCAGATGTCCGCTTTCTGGTATGCCGTGCGTACTGCGGTG
ATCAACGCCGCCAGCGGTCGTCAGACTGTCGATGAAGCCCTGAAAGACGCGCAGACTTAACTCGAGTGGC
TGAGACCAGACCAATAAAAAACGCCCGGCGGCAACCGAGCGTTCTGAACAAATCCAGATGGAGTTCTGAG
GTCATTACTGGATCTATCAACAGGAGTCCAAGCGAGCTCGATATCAAATTACGCCCCGCCCTGCCACTCA
TCGCAGTACTGTTGTAATTCATTAAGCATTCTGCCGACATGGAAGCCATCACAAACGGCATGATGAACCT
GAATCGCCAGCGGCATCAGCACCTTGTCGCCTTGCGTATAATATTTGCCCATGGTGAAAACGGGGGCGAA
GAAGTTGTCCATATTGGCCACGTTTAAATCAAAACTGGTGAAACTCACCCAGGGATTGGCTGAAACGAAA
AACATATTCTCAATAAACCCTTTAGGGAAATAGGCCAGGTTTTCACCGTAACACGCCACATCTTGCGAAT
ATATGTGTAGAAACTGCCGGAAATCGTCGTGGTATTCACTCCAGAGCGATGAAAACGTTTCAGTTTGCTC
ATGGAAAACGGTGTAACAAGGGTGAACACTATCCCATATCACCAGCTCACCGTCTTTCATTGCCATACGA
AATTCCGGATGAGCATTCATCAGGCGGGCAAGAATGTGAATAAAGGCCGGATAAAACTTGTGCTTATTTT
TCTTTACGGTCTTTAAAAAGGCCGTAATATCCAGCTGAACGGTCTGGTTATAGGTACATTGAGCAACTGA
CTGAAATGCCTCAAAATGTTCTTTACGATGCCATTGGGATATATCAACGGTGGTATATCCAGTGATTTTT
TTCTCCATTTTAGCTTCCTTAGCTCCTGAAAATCTCGATAACTCAAAAAATACGCCCGGTAGTGATCTTA
TTTCATTATGGTGAAAGTTGGAACCTCTTACGTGCCCGATCAATCATGACCAAAATCCCTTAACGTGAGT
TTTCGTTCCACTGAGCGTCAGACCCCGTAGAAAAGATCAAAGGATCTTCTTGAGATCCTTTTTTTCTGCG
CGTAATCTGCTGCTTGCAAACAAAAAAACCACCGCTACCAGCGGTGGTTTGTTTGCCGGATCAAGAGCTA
CCAACTCTTTTTCCGAAGGTAACTGGCTTCAGCAGAGCGCAGATACCAAATACTGTTCTTCTAGTGTAGC
CGTAGTTAGGCCACCACTTCAAGAACTCTGTAGCACCGCCTACATACCTCGCTCTGCTAATCCTGTTACC
AGTGGCTGCTGCCAGTGGCGATAAGTCGTGTCTTACCGGGTTGGACTCAAGACGATAGTTACCGGATAAG
GCGCAGCGGTCGGGCTGAACGGGGGGTTCGTGCACACAGCCCAGCTTGGAGCGAACGACCTACACCGAAC
TGAGATACCTACAGCGTGAGCTATGAGAAAGCGCCACGCTTCCCGAAGGGAGAAAGGCGGACAGGTATCC
GGTAAGCGGCAGGGTCGGAACAGGAGAGCGCACGAGGGAGCTTCCAGGGGGAAACGCCTGGTATCTTTAT
AGTCCTGTCGGGTTTCGCCACCTCTGACTTGAGCGTCGATTTTTGTGATGCTCGTCAGGGGGGCGGAGCC
TATGGAAAAACGCCAGCAACGCGGCCTTTTTACGGTTCCTGGCCTTTTGCTGGCCTTTTGCTCACATGTT
CTTTCCTGCGTTATCCCCTGATTCTGTGGATAACCGTAG
